Addgene plasmid #115051: AT1G79620 X024_pECIA2
Purpose: Bait vector AT1G79620 X024_pECIA2 should be used with prey vector AT1G79620 X024_pECIA14.
Depositing lab: Youssef Belkhadir. Depositing organization: Gregor Mendel Institute of Molecular Plant Biology. Publication: An extracellular network of Arabidopsis leucine-rich repeat receptor kinases. Smakowska-Luzan E, Mott GA, Parys K, Stegmann M, Howton TC, Layeghifard M, Neuhold J, Lehner A, Kong J, Grunwald K, Weinberger N, Satbhai SB, Mayer D, Busch W, Madalinski M, Stolt-Bergner P, Provart NJ, Mukhtar MS, Zipfel C, Desveaux D, Guttman DS, Belkhadir Y. Nature. 2018 Jan 18;553(7688):342-346. doi: 10.1038/nature25184. Epub 2018 Jan 10. PubMed 29320478.
Backbone
  Vector backbone: pECIA2
  Backbone manufacturer: Chris Garcia (Addgene plasmid # 47032)
  Vector type: Insect Expression
Growth in bacteria
  Bacterial resistance: Ampicillin, 100 μg/mL
  Growth temperature: 37°C
  Growth strain: DH5alpha
  Copy number: High Copy
Gene/Insert
  Gene/Insert name: AT1G79620
  Species: A. thaliana (mustard weed)
  Entrez Gene: AT1G79620 (a.k.a. AT1G79620, F20B17.5, F20B17_5)
  Promoter: Metallothionein (Copper-Inducible)
  Tag / fusion protein: Fc, V5 and hexahistidine tags (C terminal on backbone)
  Cloning method: Ligation Independent Cloning
Terms and licenses: Academic/Nonprofit Terms; Industry Terms: Not Available to Industry
Depositor comments: Plasmid for secreted expression in Drosophila cell culture by induction via CuSO4. Insert is an extracellular domain of indicated LRR-RK, C-terminally tagged with Fc, V5 and hexahistidine tags. Insert Protein Sequence: TDPRDAAALRSLMDQWDNTPPSWGGSDDPCGTPWEGVSCNNSRITALGLSTMGLKGRLSGDIGELAELRSLDLSFNRGLTGSLTSRLGDLQKLNILILAGCGFTGTIPNELGYLKDLSFLALNSNNFTGKIPASLGNLTKVYWLDLADNQLTGPIPISSGSSPGLDLLLKAKHFHFNKNQLSGTIPPKLFSSEMILIHVLFDGNRFTGSIPSTLGLIQTLEVLRLDRNTLTGKVPENLSNLTNIIELNLAHNKLVGSLPDLSDMKSMNYVDLSNNSFDPSESPLWFSTLPSLTTLVMEYGSLQGPLPNKLFGFPQLQQVRLKKNAFNGTLSLGDTVGPELQLVDLQDNDISSVTLSSGYTNTLILEGNPVCTTALSNTNYCQIQQQQVKRIYSTSLANCGGKSCPLDQKVSPQSCECAYPYEGTLYFRGPMFRDLSNVNTYHSLEMSLWVKLGLTPGSVSLQNPFFNNDDYLQIQLALFPPMGKYFNRTEVQRIGFDLSNQTYKPPPLFGPYYFIASPYTFPADGNGHSLS
How to cite: AT1G79620 X024_pECIA2 was a gift from Youssef Belkhadir (Addgene plasmid # 115051 ; http://n2t.net/addgene:115051 ; RRID:Addgene_115051)
