[The description below was written by a language model from this plasmid's Addgene catalogue record and pLannotate feature annotations shown in this document.]
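Description:
AT1G79620 X024_pECIA2 is an insect-cell expression plasmid built on the pECIA2 backbone, designed to produce a secreted "bait" protein in Drosophila cell culture. It is maintained in E. coli through a high-copy ColE1/pUC-type origin and selected with ampicillin via the β-lactamase gene. The remaining bacterial elements in the annotation (lac promoter/operator, and fragments of lacZα, lacI, rop and bom) are remnants of the pUC/pBR322-derived backbone rather than functional parts of the design.

The expression cassette is driven by the Drosophila metallothionein promoter, which is induced by adding copper sulfate. Downstream, a Drosophila BiP signal sequence directs the product into the secretory pathway. It is followed by the insert, the extracellular domain of the Arabidopsis thaliana leucine-rich repeat receptor kinase encoded by AT1G79620. The automated annotation labels this region as a fragment of HPCA1, a related LRR receptor kinase described as a sensor of extracellular hydrogen peroxide; this label comes from similarity matching and is not part of the catalogue entry. The ectodomain is fused at its C terminus to a human IgG1 Fc region, a V5 epitope and, according to the catalogue record, a hexahistidine tag, although the His tag is not annotated separately. An SV40 polyadenylation signal terminates the cassette. The insert was introduced by ligation-independent cloning.

The plasmid is intended for use with the matching prey vector, AT1G79620 X024_pECIA14, in pairwise extracellular interaction assays. It belongs to a collection used to map the interaction network among the ectodomains of Arabidopsis LRR receptor kinases. In such assays, the Fc fusion typically supports capture of the bait, while the V5 and His tags can be used for detection or purification.
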