Features (pLannotate 1.2.2; 18 found; start..end, strand, type, name):
     23..449     +  promoter       MT promoter: Drosophila metallothionein promoter
    467..520     +  sig_peptide    BiP signal sequence: Drosophila BiP signal sequence
    521..2077    +  CDS            HPCA1 (fragment): HPCA1_ARATH - Experimental evidence at protein level: Swiss-Prot protein existence level 1. Leucine-rich repeat receptor protein kinase that acts as sensor of extracellular hydrogen peroxide (PubMed:32076270). Required for intracellular calcium influx in response to extracellular hydrogen peroxide (PubMed:32076270). Mediates hydrogen peroxide-induced activation of calcium channels in guard cells and is required for stomatal closure (PubMed:32076270). From Arabidopsis thaliana (Mouse-ear cress).
   2144..2824    +  CDS            IGHG1 (fragment): IGHG1_HUMAN - Experimental evidence at protein level: Swiss-Prot protein existence level 1. Constant region of immunoglobulin heavy chains. Immunoglobulins, also known as antibodies, are membrane-bound or secreted glycoproteins produced by B lymphocytes. In the recognition phase of humoral immunity, the membrane-bound immunoglobulins serve as receptors which, upon binding of a specific antigen, trigger the clonal expansion and differentiation of B lymphocytes into immunoglobulins- secreting plasma cells. Secreted immunoglobulins mediate the effector phase of humoral immunity, which results in
   2843..2884    +  CDS            V5 tag: epitope tag from simian virus 5
   2984..3118    -  polyA_signal   SV40 poly(A) signal: SV40 polyadenylation signal
   3141..3225    -  CDS            large T antigen (fragment): large T antigen from SV40 (simian virus 40)
   3225..3249    +  misc_feature   MCS (fragment): pUC18/19 multiple cloning site
   3286..3302    -  protein_bind   lac operator: The lac repressor binds to the lac operator to inhibit transcription in E. coli. This inhibition can be relieved by adding lactose or isopropyl-β-D-thiogalactopyranoside (IPTG). lac repressor encoded by lacI
   3310..3340    -  promoter       lac promoter: promoter for the E. coli lac operon
   3355..3376    -  protein_bind   CAP binding site: CAP binding activates transcription in the presence of cAMP. E. coli catabolite activator protein
   3389..3481    -  CDS            lacI (fragment): lac repressor; lacI; The lac repressor binds to the lac operator to inhibit transcription in E. coli. This inhibition can be relieved by adding lactose or isopropyl-β-D-thiogalactopyranoside (IPTG).
   3664..4252    -  rep_origin     ori: high-copy-number ColE1/pMB1/pBR322/pUC origin of replication
   4423..5283    -  CDS            AmpR: β-lactamase; bla; confers resistance to ampicillin, carbenicillin, and related antibiotics
   5284..5388    -  promoter       AmpR promoter: bla
   5483..5518    +  CDS            rop (fragment): Rop protein, which maintains plasmids at low copy number; rop
   5620..5719    +  misc_feature   bom (fragment): basis of mobility region from pBR322
   5725..21      -  CDS            lacZα (fragment) (across the origin): LacZα fragment of β-galactosidase; lacZ fragment
>Addgene plasmid #115051 | AT1G79620 X024_pECIA2 | addgene full sequence | sequence record 297022 | Addgene NGS Result
GTAAAACGACGGCCAGTGAATTAATTCGTTGCAGGACAGGATGTGGTGCCCGATGTGACTAGCTCTTTGC
TGCAGGCCGTCCTATCCTCTGGTTCCGATAAGAGACCCAGAACTCCGGCCCCCCACCGCCCACCGCCACC
CCCATACATATGTGGTACGCAAGTAAGAGTGCCTGCGCATGCCCCATGTGCCCCACCAAGAGCTTTGCAT
CCCATACAAGTCCCCAAAGTGGAGAACCGAACCAATTCTTCGCGGGCAGAACAAAAGCTTCTGCACACGT
CTCCACTCGAATTTGGAGCCGGCCGGCGTGTGCAAAAGAGGTGAATCGAACGAAAGACCCGTGTGTAAAG
CCGCGTTTCCAAAATGTATAAAACCGAGAGCATCTGGCCAATGTGCATCAGTTGTGGTCAGCAGCAAAAT
CAAGTGAATCATCTCAGTGCAACTAAAGGGGGGATCCGATCTCAATATGAAGTTATGCATATTACTGGCC
GTCGTGGCCTTTGTTGGCCTCTCGCTCGGGACTGATCCTCGTGATGCGGCGGCTCTGCGTTCTTTGATGG
ATCAATGGGACAATACGCCGCCTAGTTGGGGAGGTTCTGATGATCCTTGTGGAACTCCTTGGGAAGGTGT
ATCTTGCAATAACTCCAGAATCACTGCTTTGGGTTTGTCAACAATGGGTCTCAAAGGAAGACTTAGTGGA
GATATTGGAGAACTAGCTGAACTAAGATCATTGGATCTTTCCTTTAATCGAGGACTAACAGGTTCACTTA
CTTCTCGGTTAGGAGACCTGCAAAAGCTAAATATCCTTATTCTTGCTGGTTGTGGCTTCACTGGTACCAT
CCCAAATGAGCTTGGCTATCTCAAAGATCTATCTTTCTTGGCCTTGAACTCGAACAACTTCACGGGTAAA
ATCCCGGCGTCTCTAGGAAATCTCACTAAGGTTTATTGGCTGGATCTTGCGGATAATCAGTTGACAGGAC
CCATTCCAATTTCATCAGGCTCAAGTCCTGGTCTTGATCTTCTTTTGAAAGCCAAACACTTTCATTTCAA
CAAGAATCAGCTCTCTGGGACCATTCCACCAAAACTTTTCAGCTCTGAGATGATACTGATCCATGTATTA
TTCGATGGAAATCGATTCACAGGAAGCATACCTTCCACTTTAGGACTCATTCAGACACTAGAGGTTCTTC
GGCTTGACAGAAACACTTTGACCGGAAAAGTTCCAGAGAATCTCAGTAATCTCACAAACATCATTGAACT
GAACTTAGCTCACAACAAGCTCGTTGGATCATTACCAGATTTGTCAGACATGAAGTCCATGAACTACGTA
GATCTCAGCAATAACTCATTTGATCCATCAGAGTCTCCTCTCTGGTTCTCAACCTTACCTTCACTGACCA
CACTTGTGATGGAATATGGATCTCTTCAAGGACCACTACCTAATAAGCTCTTTGGGTTCCCACAGCTTCA
ACAAGTGAGACTGAAGAAGAACGCATTCAATGGAACACTGAGCTTGGGAGACACAGTAGGTCCAGAGCTC
CAACTTGTTGATCTACAAGACAACGACATATCCTCTGTAACACTAAGCTCTGGATATACCAATACATTAA
TACTCGAAGGAAATCCTGTATGCACAACAGCTCTCTCCAACACAAACTACTGTCAGATTCAGCAGCAACA
AGTCAAACGAATATACTCGACCAGTCTTGCTAACTGTGGAGGAAAGTCTTGTCCATTAGACCAAAAGGTC
AGCCCTCAGAGCTGTGAATGCGCCTACCCTTATGAAGGCACACTCTACTTCCGAGGGCCTATGTTCAGAG
ACCTGTCCAATGTGAACACATACCATTCTTTGGAGATGAGCTTGTGGGTGAAATTAGGACTCACTCCAGG
CTCGGTCTCTCTACAAAACCCTTTCTTCAACAATGATGATTATCTTCAGATACAGTTGGCACTTTTCCCA
CCTATGGGCAAGTATTTTAACAGAACTGAAGTTCAGAGAATTGGATTTGACTTGAGTAACCAAACATATA
AACCTCCTCCTTTGTTTGGACCTTACTACTTCATTGCATCTCCCTACACATTCCCAGCTGATGGTAACGG
ACATTCCTTGAGCCTGGAGGTGCTGTTCCAGGGACCAGGGAGCGACAAAACTCACACATGCCCACCGTGC
CCAGCACCTGAACTCCTGGGGGGACCGTCAGTCTTCCTCTTCCCCCCAAAACCCAAGGACACCCTCATGA
TCTCCCGGACCCCTGAGGTCACATGCGTGGTGGTGGACGTGAGCCACGAAGACCCTGAGGTCAAGTTCAA
CTGGTACGTGGACGGCGTGGAGGTGCATAATGCCAAGACAAAGCCGCGGGAGGAGCAGTACAACAGCACG
TACCGTGTGGTCAGCGTCCTCACCGTCCTGCACCAGGACTGGCTGAATGGCAAGGAGTACAAGTGCAAGG
TCTCCAACAAAGCCCTCCCAGCCCCCATCGAGAAAACCATCTCCAAAGCCAAAGGGCAGCCCCGAGAACC
ACAGGTGTACACCCTGCCCCCATCCCGGGAGGAGATGACCAAGAACCAGGTCAGCCTGACCTGCCTGGTC
AAAGGCTTCTATCCCAGCGACATCGCCGTGGAGTGGGAGAGCAATGGGCAGCCGGAGAACAACTACAAGA
CCACGCCTCCCGTGCTGGACTCCGACGGCTCCTTCTTCCTCTACAGCAAGCTCACCGTGGACAAGAGCAG
GTGGCAGCAGGGGAACGTCTTCTCATGCTCCGTGATGCATGAGGGTCTGCACAACCACTACACGCAGAAG
AGCCTCTCCCTGTCTCCGGGTAAATCTAGAGGGCCCTTCGAAGGTAAGCCTATCCCTAACCCTCTCCTCG
GTCTCGATTCTACGCGTACCGGTCATCATCACCATCACCATTGAGTTTAAACCCGCTGATCAGCCTCGAC
TGTGCCTTCTAAGGCCTGAGCTCGCTGATCAGCCTCGATCGAGGATCCAGACATGATAAGATACATTGAT
GAGTTTGGACAAACCACAACTAGAATGCAGTGAAAAAAATGCTTTATTTGTGAAATTTGTGATGCTATTG
CTTTATTTGTAACCATTATAAGCTGCAATAAACAAGTTAACAACAACAATTGCATTCATTTTATGTTTCA
GGTTCAGGGGGAGGTGTGGGAGGTTTTTTAAAGCAAGTAAAACCTCTACAAATGTGGTATGGCTGATTAT
GATCAGTCGACCTGCAGGCATGCAAGCTTGGCGTAATCATGGTCATAGCTGTTTCCTGTGTGAAATTGTT
ATCCGCTCACAATTCCACACAACATACGAGCCGGAAGCATAAAGTGTAAAGCCTGGGGTGCCTAATGAGT
GAGCTAACTCACATTAATTGCGTTGCGCTCACTGCCCGCTTTCCAGTCGGGAAACCTGTCGTGCCAGCTG
CATTAATGAATCGGCCAACGCGCGGGGAGAGGCGGTTTGCGTATTGGGCGCTCTTCCGCTTCCTCGCTCA
CTGACTCGCTGCGCTCGGTCGTTCGGCTGCGGCGAGCGGTATCAGCTCACTCAAAGGCGGTAATACGGTT
ATCCACAGAATCAGGGGATAACGCAGGAAAGAACATGTGAGCAAAAGGCCAGCAAAAGGCCAGGAACCGT
AAAAAGGCCGCGTTGCTGGCGTTTTTCCATAGGCTCCGCCCCCCTGACGAGCATCACAAAAATCGACGCT
CAAGTCAGAGGTGGCGAAACCCGACAGGACTATAAAGATACCAGGCGTTTCCCCCTGGAAGCTCCCTCGT
GCGCTCTCCTGTTCCGACCCTGCCGCTTACCGGATACCTGTCCGCCTTTCTCCCTTCGGGAAGCGTGGCG
CTTTCTCATAGCTCACGCTGTAGGTATCTCAGTTCGGTGTAGGTCGTTCGCTCCAAGCTGGGCTGTGTGC
ACGAACCCCCCGTTCAGCCCGACCGCTGCGCCTTATCCGGTAACTATCGTCTTGAGTCCAACCCGGTAAG
ACACGACTTATCGCCACTGGCAGCAGCCACTGGTAACAGGATTAGCAGAGCGAGGTATGTAGGCGGTGCT
ACAGAGTTCTTGAAGTGGTGGCCTAACTACGGCTACACTAGAAGAACAGTATTTGGTATCTGCGCTCTGC
TGAAGCCAGTTACCTTCGGAAAAAGAGTTGGTAGCTCTTGATCCGGCAAACAAACCACCGCTGGTAGCGG
TGGTTTTTTTGTTTGCAAGCAGCAGATTACGCGCAGAAAAAAAGGATCTCAAGAAGATCCTTTGATCTTT
TCTACGGGGTCTGACGCTCAGTGGAACGAAAACTCACGTTAAGGGATTTTGGTCATGAGATTATCAAAAA
GGATCTTCACCTAGATCCTTTTAAATTAAAAATGAAGTTTTAAATCAATCTAAAGTATATATGAGTAAAC
TTGGTCTGACAGTTACCAATGCTTAATCAGTGAGGCACCTATCTCAGCGATCTGTCTATTTCGTTCATCC
ATAGTTGCCTGACTCCCCGTCGTGTAGATAACTACGATACGGGAGGGCTTACCATCTGGCCCCAGTGCTG
CAATGATACCGCGAGACCCACGCTCACCGGCTCCAGATTTATCAGCAATAAACCAGCCAGCCGGAAGGGC
CGAGCGCAGAAGTGGTCCTGCAACTTTATCCGCCTCCATCCAGTCTATTAATTGTTGCCGGGAAGCTAGA
GTAAGTAGTTCGCCAGTTAATAGTTTGCGCAACGTTGTTGCCATTGCTACAGGCATCGTGGTGTCACGCT
CGTCGTTTGGTATGGCTTCATTCAGCTCCGGTTCCCAACGATCAAGGCGAGTTACATGATCCCCCATGTT
GTGCAAAAAAGCGGTTAGCTCCTTCGGTCCTCCGATCGTTGTCAGAAGTAAGTTGGCCGCAGTGTTATCA
CTCATGGTTATGGCAGCACTGCATAATTCTCTTACTGTCATGCCATCCGTAAGATGCTTTTCTGTGACTG
GTGAGTACTCAACCAAGTCATTCTGAGAATAGTGTATGCGGCGACCGAGTTGCTCTTGCCCGGCGTCAAT
ACGGGATAATACCGCGCCACATAGCAGAACTTTAAAAGTGCTCATCATTGGAAAACGTTCTTCGGGGCGA
AAACTCTCAAGGATCTTACCGCTGTTGAGATCCAGTTCGATGTAACCCACTCGTGCACCCAACTGATCTT
CAGCATCTTTTACTTTCACCAGCGTTTCTGGGTGAGCAAAAACAGGAAGGCAAAATGCCGCAAAAAAGGG
AATAAGGGCGACACGGAAATGTTGAATACTCATACTCTTCCTTTTTCAATATTATTGAAGCATTTATCAG
GGTTATTGTCTCATGAGCGGATACATATTTGAATGTATTTAGAAAAATAAACAAATAGGGGTTCCGCGCA
CATTTCCCCGAAAAGTGCCACCTGACGTCTAAGAAACCATTATTATCATGACATTAACCTATAAAAATAG
GCGTATCACGAGGCCCTTTCGTCTCGCGCGTTTCGGTGATGACGGTGAAAACCTCTGACACATGCAGCTC
CCGGAGACGGTCACAGCTTGTCTGTAAGCGGATGCCGGGAGCAGACAAGCCCGTCAGGGCGCGTCAGCGG
GTGTTGGCGGGTGTCGGGGCTGGCTTAACTATGCGGCATCAGAGCAGATTGTACTGAGAGTGCACCATAT
GCGGTGTGAAATACCGCACAGATGCGTAAGGAGAAAATACCGCATCAGGCGCCATTCGCCATTCAGGCTG
CGCAACTGTTGGGAAGGGCGATCGGTGCGGGCCTCTTCGCTATTACGCCAGCTGGCGAAAGGGGGATGTG
CTGCAAGGCGATTAAGTTGGGTAACGCCAGGGTTTTCCCAGTCACGACGTT
